Addgene plasmid #188569: AAV2-hSyn-G-Flamp1
Purpose: green biosensor for cAMP in neurons
Depositing lab: Jun Chu. Depositing organization: Shenzhen Institute of Advanced Technology (SIAT), Chinese Academy of Sciences. Publication: A high-performance genetically encoded fluorescent indicator for in vivo cAMP imaging. Wang L, Wu C, Peng W, Zhou Z, Zeng J, Li X, Yang Y, Yu S, Zou Y, Huang M, Liu C, Chen Y, Li Y, Ti P, Liu W, Gao Y, Zheng W, Zhong H, Gao S, Lu Z, Ren PG, Ng HL, He J, Chen S, Xu M, Li Y, Chu J. Nat Commun. 2022 Sep 12;13(1):5363. doi: 10.1038/s41467-022-32994-7. PubMed 36097007.
Backbone
  Vector backbone: pAAV-hSyn
  Backbone size w/o insert (bp): 4495
  Total vector size (bp): 5761
  Vector type: AAV
Growth in bacteria
  Bacterial resistance: Ampicillin, 100 μg/mL
  Growth temperature: 37°C
  Growth strain: NEB Stable
  Copy number: High Copy
Gene/Insert
  Gene/Insert name: G-Flamp1
  Species: Synthetic
  Insert size (bp): 1266
  Promoter: hSyn
  Tag / fusion protein: His tag
  Cloning method: Restriction Enzyme; 5′ cloning site AgeI (unknown if destroyed); 3′ cloning site EcoRI (unknown if destroyed)
  Sequencing primers: 5′ AGCCGGACCGCACCACGCGAGGCG; 3′ CATTAAAGCAGCGTATCCAC
Terms and licenses: Academic/Nonprofit Terms; Industry Terms: Not Available to Industry
Depositor comments: Please visit https://www.biorxiv.org/content/10.1101/2022.02.27.482140v1 for bioRxiv preprint.
How to cite: AAV2-hSyn-G-Flamp1 was a gift from Jun Chu (Addgene plasmid # 188569 ; http://n2t.net/addgene:188569 ; RRID:Addgene_188569)
