[The description below was written by a language model from this plasmid's Addgene catalogue record and pLannotate feature annotations shown in this document.]
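Description:
AAV2-hSyn-G-Flamp1 is an adeno-associated virus transfer plasmid built on the pAAV-hSyn backbone for expressing the green cAMP biosensor G-Flamp1 in neurons. It is propagated in E. coli as a high-copy plasmid through a ColE1/pUC-type origin and selected with ampicillin via the β-lactamase gene and its own promoter. An f1 phage origin is also present in the backbone, along with short annotated remnants of pBR322 bom and rop sequences. The catalogue lists a total size of 5,761 bp, while the sequenced record behind the feature table is 5,750 nt.

The expression cassette lies between AAV2 inverted terminal repeats, which allow the intervening DNA to be replicated and packaged into recombinant AAV particles when rep, cap and helper functions are supplied in trans. The 3′ ITR is annotated in full, whereas the 5′ ITR appears only as two short fragments, which may reflect the difficulty of sequencing these hairpin-forming repeats or a partial deletion; the record does not say which. Within the cassette, the human synapsin I promoter restricts expression to neurons and drives the synthetic 1,266 bp G-Flamp1 insert, cloned between AgeI and EcoRI sites and carrying a His tag. The annotation software recognises only the sensor's GFP-derived portion (labelled cEGFP), and the remaining, unannotated flanking coding sequence presumably accounts for the cAMP-sensing part. Downstream, a WPRE enhances transcript stability and expression, and the human growth hormone polyadenylation signal terminates the transcript. The construct is intended for producing AAV to deliver the indicator to neurons for fluorescence imaging of cAMP dynamics, including in vivo.
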