Features (pLannotate 1.2.2; 15 found; start..end, strand, type, name):
     10..37      +  repeat_region  AAV2 ITR (fragment): inverted terminal repeat of adeno-associated virus serotype 2 inverted
     66..93      +  repeat_region  AAV2 ITR (fragment): inverted terminal repeat of adeno-associated virus serotype 2 inverted
    143..565     +  promoter       hSyn promoter (fragment): human synapsin I promoter; confers neuron-specific expression (Kügler et al., 2003)
    909..1631    +  CDS            cEGFP: cEGFP is a basic (constitutively fluorescent) green fluorescent protein published in 2008, derived from Aequorea victoria.
   1851..1874    +  misc_feature   MCS (fragment): pBluescript multiple cloning site
   1876..2463    +  misc_feature   WPRE: woodchuck hepatitis virus posttranscriptional regulatory element
   2495..2971    +  polyA_signal   hGH poly(A) signal: human growth hormone polyadenylation signal
   3011..3151    +  repeat_region  AAV2 ITR: inverted terminal repeat of adeno-associated virus serotype 2 inverted
   3156..3207    -  misc_feature   bom (fragment): basis of mobility region from pBR322
   3226..3681    +  rep_origin     f1 ori (sequence partly withheld): f1 bacteriophage origin of replication; arrow indicates direction of (+) strand synthesis
   3682..3731    -  misc_feature   bom (fragment): basis of mobility region from pBR322
   3833..3868    -  CDS            rop (fragment): Rop protein, which maintains plasmids at low copy number; rop
   3963..4067    +  promoter       AmpR promoter: bla
   4068..4928    +  CDS            AmpR: β-lactamase; bla; confers resistance to ampicillin, carbenicillin, and related antibiotics
   5099..5687    +  rep_origin     ori: high-copy-number ColE1/pMB1/pBR322/pUC origin of replication
>Addgene plasmid #188569 | AAV2-hSyn-G-Flamp1 | addgene full sequence | sequence record 374172 | Addgene NGS Result
TGCAGGCAGCTGCGCGCTCGCTCGCTCACTGAGGCCGCCCGGGCGTCGGGCGACCTTTGGTCGCCCGGCC
TCAGTGAGCGAGCGAGCGCGCAGAGAGGGAGTGGCCAACTCCATCACTAGGGGTTCCTGCGGCCGCACGC
GTATGAGGCGGGGTGGGGGTGCCTACCTGACGACCGACCCCGACCCACTGGACAAGCACCCAACCCCCAT
TCCCCAAATTGCGCATCCCCTATCAGAGAGGGGGAGGGGAAACAGGATGCGGCGAGGCGCGTGCGCACTG
CCAGCTTCAGCACCGCGGACAGTGCCTTCGCCCCCGCCTGGCGGCGCGCGCCACCGCCGCCTCAGCACTG
AAGGCGCGCTGACGTCACTCGCCGGTCCCCCGCAAACTCCCCTTCCCGGCCACCTTGGTCGCGTCCGCGC
CGCCGCCGGCCCAGCCGGACCGCACCACGCGAGGCGCGAGATAGGGGGGCACGGGCGCGACCATCTGCGC
TGCGGCGCCGGCGACTCAGCGCTGCCTCAGTCTGCGGTGGGCAGCGGAGGAGTCGTGTCGTGCCTGAGAG
CGCAGTCGAGAAACCGGTGCCACCATGGGCTCCCACCACCACCATCACCATGGCATGGCAAGCATGACAG
GGGGGCAGCAGATGGGACGGGACCTCTATGATGATGACGACAAAGATCCCATGGGCTTCTACCAGGAGGT
GAGAAGAGGGGACTTTGTGAGGAACTGGCAGCTAGTGGCAGCTGTGCCTCTCTTCCAGAAGCTGGGCCCA
GCCGTCCTGGTAGAAATTGTGAGAGCCCTGAGAGCCCGGACCGTTCCTGCTGGGGCTGTCATCTGTCGCA
TTGGAGAGCCAGGAGACAGGATGTTTTTCGTTGTGGAAGGCAGTGTGAGTGTGGCTACCAACTGGGGCAA
CGTCTATATCACAGCCGACAAGCAGAAGAACGGCATCAAGGCGAACTTCAAGATCCGCCACAACGTTGAG
GGCGGCGGCGTGCAGCTCGCCTACCACTACCAGCAGAACACCCCCATCGGCGACGGCCCCGTGCTGCTGC
CCGACAACCACTACCTGAGCGTGCAGTCCAAACTTTCGAAAGACCCCAACGAGAAGCGCGATCACATGGT
CCTGCTGGAGTTCGTGACCGCCGCCGGGATCACTCTCGGCATGGACGAGCTGTACAAGGGCGGTACCGGA
GGGAGCATGGTGAGCAAGGGCGAGGAGCTGTTCACCGGGGTGGTGCCCATCCTGGTCGAGCTGGACGGCG
ACGTAAACGGCCACAAGTTCAGCGTGCGTGGCGAGGGCGAGGGCGATGCCACCAATGGCAAGCTGACCCT
GAAGTTCATCTGCACCACCGGCAAGCTGCCCGTGCCCTGGCCCACCCTCGTGACCACCCTGACCTACGGC
GTGCAGTGCTTCGCACGCTACCCCGACCACATGAAGCAGCACGACTTCTTCAAGTCCGCCATGCCCGAAG
GCTACATCCAGGAGCGCACCATCGTTTTCAAGGACGACGGCACCTACAAGACCCGCGCCGAGGTGAAGTT
CGAGGGCGACACCCTGGTGAACCGCATCGAGCTGAAGGGCATCGACTTCAAGGAGGACGGCAACATCCTG
GGGCACAAGCTGGAGTACAACCGGGTGAATCCTGTGGAGCTGGGCCCTGGAGCCTTCTTTGGGGAGATGG
CCTTGATCTCTGGAGAACCCAGGGTGGCCACTGTCTCAGCTGCCACCACGGTGAGCCTGCTGTCTCTGCA
CTCCGCTGATTTCCAAATGCTGTGCAGCTCTTCCCCAGAGATCGCAGAAATCTTCAGGAAGACAGCCCTG
GAGAGACGAGGAGCAGCTGCCTCAGCCTAAGAATTCGATATCAAGCTTATCGATCATCAACCTCTGGATT
ACAAAATTTGTGAAAGATTGACTGGTATTCTTAACTATGTTGCTCCTTTTACGCTATGTGGATACGCTGC
TTTAATGCCTTTGTATCATGCTATTGCTTCCCGTATGGCTTTCATTTTCTCCTCCTTGTATAAATCCTGG
TTGCTGTCTCTTTATGAGGAGTTGTGGCCCGTTGTCAGGCAACGTGGCGTGGTGTGCACTGTGTTTGCTG
ACGCAACCCCCACTGGTTGGGGCATTGCCACCACCTGTCAGCTCCTTTCCGGGACTTTCGCTTTCCCCCT
CCCTATTGCCACGGCGGAACTCATCGCCGCCTGCCTTGCCCGCTGCTGGACAGGGGCTCGGCTGTTGGGC
ACTGACAATTCCGTGGTGTTGTCGGGGAAATCATCGTCCTTTCCTTGGCTGCTCGCCTATGTTGCCACCT
GGATTCTGCGCGGGACGTCCTTCTGCTACGTCCCTTCGGCCCTCAATCCAGCGGACCTTCCTTCCCGCGG
CCTGCTGCCGGCTCTGCGGCCTCTTCCGCGTCTTCGCCTTCGCCCTCAGACGAGTCGGATCTCCCTTTGG
GCCGCCTCCCCGCATCGATACCGAGCGCTGCTCGAGAGATCTACGGGTGGCATCCCTGTGACCCCTCCCC
AGTGCCTCTCCTGGCCCTGGAAGTTGCCACTCCAGTGCCCACCAGCCTTGTCCTAATAAAATTAAGTTGC
ATCATTTTGTCTGACTAGGTGTCCTTCTATAATATTATGGGGTGGAGGGGGGTGGTATGGAGCAAGGGGC
AAGTTGGGAAGACAACCTGTAGGGCCTGCGGGGTCTATTGGGAACCAAGCTGGAGTGCAGTGGCACAATC
TTGGCTCACTGCAATCTCCGCCTCCTGGGTTCAAGCGATTCTCCTGCCTCAGCCTCCCGAGTTGTTGGGA
TTCCAGGCATGCATGACCAGGCTCAGCTAATTTTTGTTTTTTTGGTAGAGACGGGGTTTCACCATATTGG
CCAGGCTGGTCTCCAACTCCTAATCTCAGGTGATCTACCCACCTTGGCCTCCCAAATTGCTGGGATTACA
GGCGTGAACCACTGCTCCCTTCCCTGTCCTTCTGATTTTGTAGGTAACCACGTGCGGACCGAGCGGCCGC
AGGAACCCCTAGTGATGGAGTTGGCCACTCCCTCTCTGCGCGCTCGCTCGCTCACTGAGGCCGGGCGACC
AAAGGTCGCCCGACGCCCGGGCTTTGCCCGGGCGGCCTCAGTGAGCGAGCGAGCGCGCAGCTGCCTGCAG
GGGCGCCTGATGCGGTATTTTCTCCTTACGCATCTGTGCGGTATTTCACACCGCATA
[95 nt withheld, positions 3208-3302]
T
[46 nt withheld, positions 3304-3349]
C
[141 nt withheld, positions 3351-3491]
CCTTTGACGTTGGAGTCCACGTTCTTT
[37 nt withheld, positions 3519-3555]
ACTCTATCTCGGGCTATTCTTTTGATTTATAAGGGATTTTGCCGATTTCGGTCTATTGGTTAAAAAATGA
GCTGATTTAACAAAAATTTAACGCGAATTTTAACAAAATATTAACGTTTACAATTTTATGGTGCACTCTC
AGTACAATCTGCTCTGATGCCGCATAGTTAAGCCAGCCCCGACACCCGCCAACACCCGCTGACGCGCCCT
GACGGGCTTGTCTGCTCCCGGCATCCGCTTACAGACAAGCTGTGACCGTCTCCGGGAGCTGCATGTGTCA
GAGGTTTTCACCGTCATCACCGAAACGCGCGAGACGAAAGGGCCTCGTGATACGCCTATTTTTATAGGTT
AATGTCATGATAATAATGGTTTCTTAGACGTCAGGTGGCACTTTTCGGGGAAATGTGCGCGGAACCCCTA
TTTGTTTATTTTTCTAAATACATTCAAATATGTATCCGCTCATGAGACAATAACCCTGATAAATGCTTCA
ATAATATTGAAAAAGGAAGAGTATGAGTATTCAACATTTCCGTGTCGCCCTTATTCCCTTTTTTGCGGCA
TTTTGCCTTCCTGTTTTTGCTCACCCAGAAACGCTGGTGAAAGTAAAAGATGCTGAAGATCAGTTGGGTG
CACGAGTGGGTTACATCGAACTGGATCTCAACAGCGGTAAGATCCTTGAGAGTTTTCGCCCCGAAGAACG
TTTTCCAATGATGAGCACTTTTAAAGTTCTGCTATGTGGCGCGGTATTATCCCGTATTGACGCCGGGCAA
GAGCAACTCGGTCGCCGCATACACTATTCTCAGAATGACTTGGTTGAGTACTCACCAGTCACAGAAAAGC
ATCTTACGGATGGCATGACAGTAAGAGAATTATGCAGTGCTGCCATAACCATGAGTGATAACACTGCGGC
CAACTTACTTCTGACAACGATCGGAGGACCGAAGGAGCTAACCGCTTTTTTGCACAACATGGGGGATCAT
GTAACTCGCCTTGATCGTTGGGAACCGGAGCTGAATGAAGCCATACCAAACGACGAGCGTGACACCACGA
TGCCTGTAGCAATGGCAACAACGTTGCGCAAACTATTAACTGGCGAACTACTTACTCTAGCTTCCCGGCA
ACAATTAATAGACTGGATGGAGGCGGATAAAGTTGCAGGACCACTTCTGCGCTCGGCCCTTCCGGCTGGC
TGGTTTATTGCTGATAAATCTGGAGCCGGTGAGCGTGGGTCTCGCGGTATCATTGCAGCACTGGGGCCAG
ATGGTAAGCCCTCCCGTATCGTAGTTATCTACACGACGGGGAGTCAGGCAACTATGGATGAACGAAATAG
ACAGATCGCTGAGATAGGTGCCTCACTGATTAAGCATTGGTAACTGTCAGACCAAGTTTACTCATATATA
CTTTAGATTGATTTAAAACTTCATTTTTAATTTAAAAGGATCTAGGTGAAGATCCTTTTTGATAATCTCA
TGACCAAAATCCCTTAACGTGAGTTTTCGTTCCACTGAGCGTCAGACCCCGTAGAAAAGATCAAAGGATC
TTCTTGAGATCCTTTTTTTCTGCGCGTAATCTGCTGCTTGCAAACAAAAAAACCACCGCTACCAGCGGTG
GTTTGTTTGCCGGATCAAGAGCTACCAACTCTTTTTCCGAAGGTAACTGGCTTCAGCAGAGCGCAGATAC
CAAATACTGTTCTTCTAGTGTAGCCGTAGTTAGGCCACCACTTCAAGAACTCTGTAGCACCGCCTACATA
CCTCGCTCTGCTAATCCTGTTACCAGTGGCTGCTGCCAGTGGCGATAAGTCGTGTCTTACCGGGTTGGAC
TCAAGACGATAGTTACCGGATAAGGCGCAGCGGTCGGGCTGAACGGGGGGTTCGTGCACACAGCCCAGCT
TGGAGCGAACGACCTACACCGAACTGAGATACCTACAGCGTGAGCTATGAGAAAGCGCCACGCTTCCCGA
AGGGAGAAAGGCGGACAGGTATCCGGTAAGCGGCAGGGTCGGAACAGGAGAGCGCACGAGGGAGCTTCCA
GGGGGAAACGCCTGGTATCTTTATAGTCCTGTCGGGTTTCGCCACCTCTGACTTGAGCGTCGATTTTTGT
GATGCTCGTCAGGGGGGCGGAGCCTATGGAAAAACGCCAGCAACGCGGCCTTTTTACGGTTCCTGGCCTT
TTGCTGGCCTTTTGCTCACATGTCC
